Addgene plasmid #140292: pAc-­His-­zfKitlga
Purpose: Express soluble His-tagged zebrafish Kitlga in insect cells
Depositing lab: Petr Bartunek. Depositing organization: Institute of Molecular Genetics of the Czech Academy of Sciences. Publication: Zebrafish Kit ligands cooperate with erythropoietin to promote erythroid cell expansion. Oltova J, Svoboda O, Machonova O, Svatonova P, Traver D, Kolar M, Bartunek P. Blood Adv. 2020 Dec 8;4(23):5915-5924. doi: 10.1182/bloodadvances.2020001700. PubMed 33259600.
Backbone
  Vector backbone: pAcGP-67A
  Backbone size w/o insert (bp): 9748
  Total vector size (bp): 10467
  Modifications to backbone: 6xHis tag insert
  Vector type: Insect Expression
Growth in bacteria
  Bacterial resistance: Ampicillin, 100 μg/mL
  Growth temperature: 37°C
  Growth strain: DH5alpha
  Copy number: Low Copy
Gene/Insert
  Gene/Insert name: Kitlga (alt names: Kit ligand a; SCFa)
  Species: D. rerio (zebrafish)
  Insert size (bp): 486
  Entrez Gene: kitlga (a.k.a. kitla)
  Tag / fusion protein: 6x His (N terminal on insert)
  Cloning method: Restriction Enzyme; 5′ cloning site BamHI (not destroyed); 3′ cloning site BamHI (not destroyed)
  Sequencing primers: 5′ CCGGATTATTCATACCGTCC
Terms and licenses: Academic/Nonprofit Terms; Industry Terms: Not Available to Industry
How to cite: pAc-­His-­zfKitlga was a gift from Petr Bartunek (Addgene plasmid # 140292 ; http://n2t.net/addgene:140292 ; RRID:Addgene_140292)
