[The description below was written by a language model from this plasmid's Addgene catalogue record and pLannotate feature annotations shown in this document.]
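Description:
pAc-His-zfKitlga is a baculovirus transfer vector built on the pAcGP-67A backbone for producing a soluble, secreted, His-tagged form of zebrafish Kit ligand a (Kitlga, also called SCFa) in insect cells. In E. coli it is maintained through a ColE1/pMB1-type origin and selected with ampicillin via the β-lactamase gene. The catalogue lists it as low copy, although the origin is annotated as a high-copy type. Small remnants of lacZα, lacI, rop, bom and a tetracycline resistance gene are also detected; these are non-functional leftovers of the vector's construction.

The expression cassette is driven by the very late AcMNPV polyhedrin promoter. This is followed by a gp64 promoter fragment and the GP64 signal sequence, which directs the nascent protein into the secretory pathway so that it is released into the culture medium. A 6xHis tag, added as a backbone modification, lies just downstream of the signal peptide and is fused to the N terminus of the 486 bp Kitlga insert, which was cloned into a BamHI site. The insert itself is not called by the automated annotation, but it would occupy the unannotated gap after the tag. A polyhedrin coding fragment and the polyhedrin 3' UTR follow.

The cassette is flanked by AcMNPV genomic sequence: PTP, lef-2 and ORF603 on one side, and PK1 and neighbouring fragments on the other. These regions serve as homology arms for recombination with baculovirus DNA at the polyhedrin locus, yielding recombinant virus that expresses the ligand on infection. The tagged cytokine can then be purified by metal affinity. The associated publication concerns the cooperation of zebrafish Kit ligands with erythropoietin in erythroid cell expansion.
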