Features (pLannotate 1.2.2; 27 found; start..end, strand, type, name):
     76..579     +  CDS            PTP: PTP_NPVAC - Experimental evidence at protein level: Swiss-Prot protein existence level 1. Plays a role in the regulation and processing of late viral mRNAs by displaying RNA 5'-triphosphatase and diphosphatase activities. From Autographa californica nuclear polyhedrosis virus (AcMNPV).
    617..1600    -  CDS            Y002_NPVAC: Protein predicted: Swiss-Prot protein existence level 4. From Autographa californica nuclear polyhedrosis virus (AcMNPV).
   1660..1818    -  CDS            CTL: CXOL_NPVAC - Also known as CTX. Protein inferred from homology: Swiss-Prot protein existence level 3. From Autographa californica nuclear polyhedrosis virus (AcMNPV).
   1871..2323    -  CDS            Y004_NPVAC: Protein predicted: Swiss-Prot protein existence level 4. From Autographa californica nuclear polyhedrosis virus (AcMNPV).
   2352..2678    +  CDS            Y005_NPVAC: Protein predicted: Swiss-Prot protein existence level 4. From Autographa californica nuclear polyhedrosis virus (AcMNPV).
   2662..3291    +  CDS            LEF-2: LEF2_NPVAC - Experimental evidence at protein level: Swiss-Prot protein existence level 1. Plays an essential role in viral DNA replication. Does not seem to participate in the initiation step but is rather important for the amplification of DNA. Also required for expression from the vp39 and polh promoters. From Autographa californica nuclear polyhedrosis virus (AcMNPV).
   3170..3997    +  misc_recomb    baculovirus recombination region (lef2/ORF603): contains ORF603 and part of lef2
   4001..4092    +  promoter       polyhedrin promoter: polh from Autographa californica; promoter for the baculovirus polyhedrin gene
   4135..4188    +  promoter       gp64 promoter (fragment): Autographa californica gp64; promoter for the baculovirus gp64 glycoprotein gene
   4189..4248    +  sig_peptide    GP64 signal sequence: signal sequence from the baculovirus envelope glycoprotein GP64; Autographa californica gp64
   4294..4311    +  CDS            6xHis: 6xHis affinity tag
   4800..4993    -  CDS            TcR (fragment): tetracycline efflux protein; tet; confers resistance to tetracycline
   5021..5584    +  CDS            PH (fragment): PYHD_NPVAC - Also known as P29, POLH. Experimental evidence at protein level: Swiss-Prot protein existence level 1. Major component of the virus occlusion bodies which are large proteinaceous structures termed polyhedra. These structures serve as the protective package for the virus particles outside the infected host and allow natural transmission of virus between insect hosts, assisting persistence in the environment. Forms the paracrystalline lattice of polyhedra and interacts with enveloped virions as well as other accessory molecules and structures to form a mature viral occlusion body. F
   5588..5960    +  3'UTR          polyhedrin 3' UTR: 3' UTR from the Autographa californica nucleopolyhedrovirus polyhedrin gene (Suzuki et al., 2006)
   6640..6657    -  CDS            9xHis (fragment): 9xHis affinity tag
   6954..7241    -  CDS            P61 (fragment): P78_NPVAC - Experimental evidence at protein level: Swiss-Prot protein existence level 1. Plays a role in the transport of the nucleocapsids from the cytoplasm toward the host nucleus together with the host actin- polymerizing Arp2/3 complex. From Autographa californica nuclear polyhedrosis virus (AcMNPV).
   7240..7860    +  CDS            PK1 (fragment): PK1_NPVAC - Also known as PK-1. Experimental evidence at transcript level: Swiss-Prot protein existence level 2. Serine/threonine protein kinase that plays a role in viral propagation by phosphorylating various viral and cellular substrates including the viral p6.9 protein or host histone H1. Participates in nucleocapsid assembly and polyhedra formation. From Autographa californica nuclear polyhedrosis virus (AcMNPV).
   7897..7913    -  protein_bind   lac operator: The lac repressor binds to the lac operator to inhibit transcription in E. coli. This inhibition can be relieved by adding lactose or isopropyl-β-D-thiogalactopyranoside (IPTG). lac repressor encoded by lacI
   7921..7951    -  promoter       lac promoter: promoter for the E. coli lac operon
   7966..7987    -  protein_bind   CAP binding site: CAP binding activates transcription in the presence of cAMP. E. coli catabolite activator protein
   8000..8092    -  CDS            lacI (fragment): lac repressor; lacI; The lac repressor binds to the lac operator to inhibit transcription in E. coli. This inhibition can be relieved by adding lactose or isopropyl-β-D-thiogalactopyranoside (IPTG).
   8275..8863    -  rep_origin     ori: high-copy-number ColE1/pMB1/pBR322/pUC origin of replication
   9034..9894    -  CDS            AmpR: β-lactamase; bla; confers resistance to ampicillin, carbenicillin, and related antibiotics
   9895..9999    -  promoter       AmpR promoter: bla
  10094..10129   +  CDS            rop (fragment): Rop protein, which maintains plasmids at low copy number; rop
  10231..10330   +  misc_feature   bom (fragment): basis of mobility region from pBR322
  10336..10490   -  CDS            lacZα (fragment): LacZα fragment of β-galactosidase; lacZ fragment
>Addgene plasmid #140292 | pAc-­His-­zfKitlga | addgene full sequence | sequence record 305086 | Addgene NGS Result
AAGCTTGGCTCGTAAAGCGAGTTGAAGGATCATATTTAGTTGCGTTTATGAGATAAGATTGAAAGCACGT
GTAAAATGTTTCCCGCGCGTTGGCACAACTATTTACAATGCGGCCAAGTTATAAAAGATTCTAATCTGAT
ATGTTTTAAAACACCTTTGCGGCCCGAGTTGTTTGCGTACGTGACTAGCGAAGAAGATATGTGGACCGCA
GAACAGATAGTAAAACAAAACCCTAGTATTGGAGCAATAATCGATTTAACCAACACGTCTAAATATTATG
ATGGTGTGCATTTTTTGCGGGCGGGCCTGTTATACAAAAAAATTCAAGTACCTGGCCAGACTTTGCCGCC
TGAAAGCATAGTTCAAGAATTTATTGACACGGTAAAAGAATTTACAGAAAAGTGTCCCGGCATGTTGGTG
GGCGTGCACTGCACACACGGTATTAATCGCACCGGTTACATGGTGTGCAGATATTTAATGCACACCCTGG
GTATTGCGCCGCAGGAAGCCATAGATAGATTCGAAAAAGCCAGAGGTCACAAAATTGAAAGACAAAATTA
CGTTCAAGATTTATTAATTTAATTAATATTATTTGCATTCTTTAACAAATACTTTATCCTATTTTCAAAT
TGTTGCGCTTCTTCCAGCGAACCAAAACTATGCTTCGCTTGCTCCGTTTAGCTTGTAGCCGATCAGTGGC
GTTGTTCCAATCGACGGTAGGATTAGGCCGGATATTCTCCACCACAATGTTGGCAACGTTGATGTTACGT
TTATGCTTTTGGTTTTCCACGTACGTCTTTTGGCCGGTAATAGCCGTAAACGTAGTGCCGTCGCGCGTCA
CGCACAACACCGGATGTTTGCGCTTGTCCGCGGGGTATTGAACCGCGCGATCCGACAAATCCACCACTTT
GGCAACTAAATCGGTGACCTGCGCGTCTTTTTTCTGCATTATTTCGTCTTTCTTTTGCATGGTTTCCTGG
AAGCCGGTGTACATGCGGTTTAGATCAGTCATGACGCGCGTGACCTGCAAATCTTTGGCCTCGATCTGCT
TGTCCTTGATGGCAACGATGCGTTCAATAAACTCTTGTTTTTTAACAAGTTCCTCGGTTTTTTGCGCCAC
CACCGCTTGCAGCGCGTTTGTGTGCTCGGTGAATGTCGCAATCAGCTTAGTCACCAACTGTTTGCTCTCC
TCCTCCCGTTGTTTGATCGCGGGATCGTACTTGCCGGTGCAGAGCACTTGAGGAATTACTTCTTCTAAAA
GCCATTCTTGTAATTCTATGGCGTAAGGCAATTTGGACTTCATAATCAGCTGAATCACGCCGGATTTAGT
AATGAGCACTGTATGCGGCTGCAAATACAGCGGGTCGCCCCTTTTCACGACGCTGTTAGAGGTAGGGCCC
CCATTTTGGATGGTCTGCTCAAATAACGATTTGTATTTATTGTCTACATGAACACGTATAGCTTTATCAC
AAACTGTATATTTTAAACTGTTAGCGACGTCCTTGGCCACGAACCGGACCTGTTGGTCGCGCTCTAGCAC
GTACCGCAGGTTGAACGTATCTTCTCCAAATTTAAATTCTCCAATTTTAACGCGAGCCATTTTGATACAC
GTGTGTCGATTTTGCAACAACTATTGTTTTTTAACGCAAACTAAACTTATTGTGGTAAGCAATAATTAAA
TATGGGGGAACATGCGCCGCTACAACACTCGTCGTTATGAACGCAGACGGCGCCGGTCTCGGCGCAAGCG
GCTAAAACGTGTTGCGCGTTCAACGCGGCAAACATCGCAAAAGCCAATAGTACAGTTTTGATTTGCATAT
TAACGGCGATTTTTTAAATTATCTTATTTAATAAATAGTTATGACGCCTACAACTCCCCGCCCGCGTTGA
CTCGCTGCACCTCGAGCAGTTCGTTGACGCCTTCCTCCGTGTGGCCGAACACGTCGAGCGGGTGGTCGAT
GACCAGCGGCGTGCCGCACGCGACGCACAAGTATCTGTACACCGAATGATCGTCGGGCGAAGGCACGTCG
GCCTCCAAGTGGCAATATTGGCAAATTCGAAAATATATACAGTTGGGTTGTTTGCGCATATCTATCGTGG
CGTTGGGCATGTACGTCCGAACGTTGATTTGCATGCAAGCCGAAATTAAATCATTGCGATTAGTGCGATT
AAAACGTTGTACATCCTCGCTTTTAATCATGCCGTCGATTAAATCGCGCAATCGAGTCAAGTGATCAAAG
TGTGGAATAATGTTTTCTTTGTATTCCCGAGTCAAGCGCAGCGCGTATTTTAACAAACTAGCCATCTTGT
AAGTTAGTTTCATTTAATGCAACTTTATCCAATAATATATTATGTATCGCACGTCAAGAATTAACAATGC
GCCCGTTGTCGCATCTCAACACGACTATGATAGAGATCAAATAAAGCGCGAATTAAATAGCTTGCGACGC
AACGTGCACGATCTGTGCACGCGTTCCGGCACGAGCTTTGATTGTAATAAGTTTTTACGAAGCGATGACA
TGACCCCCGTAGTGACAACGATCACGCCCAAAAGAACTGCCGACTACAAAATTACCGAGTATGTCGGTGA
CGTTAAAACTATTAAGCCATCCAATCGACCGTTAGTCGAATCAGGACCGCTGGTGCGAGAAGCCGCGAAG
TATGGCGAATGCATCGTATAACGTGTGGAGTCCGCTCATTAGAGCGTCATGTTTAGACAAGAAAGCTACA
TATTTAATTGATCCCGATGATTTTATTGATAAATTGACCCTAACTCCATACACGGTATTCTACAATGGCG
GGGTTTTGGTCAAAATTTCCGGACTGCGATTGTACATGCTGTTAACGGCTCCGCCCACTATTAATGAAAT
TAAAAATTCCAATTTTAAAAAACGCAGCAAGAGAAACATTTGTATGAAAGAATGCGTAGAAGGAAAGAAA
AATGTCGTCGACATGCTGAACAACAAGATTAATATGCCTCCGTGTATAAAAAAAATATTGAACGATTTGA
AAGAAAACAATGTACCGCGCGGCGGTATGTACAGGAAGAGGTTTATACTAAACTGTTACATTGCAAACGT
GGTTTCGTGTGCCAAGTGTGAAAACCGATGTTTAATCAAGGCTCTGACGCATTTCTACAACCACGACTCC
AAGTGTGTGGGTGAAGTCATGCATCTTTTAATCAAATCCCAAGATGTGTATAAACCACCAAACTGCCAAA
AAATGAAAACTGTCGACAAGCTCTGTCCGTTTGCTGGCAACTGCAAGGGTCTCAATCCTATTTGTAATTA
TTGAATAATAAAACAATTATAAATGTCAAATTTGTTTTTTATTAACGATACAAACCAAACGCAACAAGAA
CATTTGTAGTATTATCTATAATTGAAAACGCGTAGTTATAATCGCTGAGGTAATATTTAAAATCATTTTC
AAATGATTCACAGTTAATTTGCGACAATATAATTTTATTTTCACATAAACTAGACGCCTTGTCGTCTTCT
TCTTCGTATTCCTTCTCTTTTTCATTTTTCTCCTCATAAAAATTAACATAGTTATTATCGTATCCATATA
TGTATCTATCGTATAGAGTAAATTTTTTGTTGTCATAAATATATATGTCTTTTTTAATGGGGTGTATAGT
ACCGCTGCGCATAGTTTTTCTGTAATTTACAACAGTGCTATTTTCTGGTAGTTCTTCGGAGTGTGTTGCT
TTAATTATTAAATTTATATAATCAATGAATTTGGGATCGTCGGTTTTGTACAATATGTTGCCGGCATAGT
ACGCAGCTTCTTCTAGTTCAATTACACCATTTTTTAGCAGCACCGGATTAACATAACTTTCCAAAATGTT
GTACGAACCGTTAAACAAAAACAGTTCACCTCCCTTTTCTATACTATTGTCTGCGAGCAGTTGTTTGTTG
TTAAAAATAACAGCCATTGTAATGAGACGCACAAACTAATATCACAAACTGGAAATGTCTATCAATATAT
AGTTGCTGATATCATGGAGATAATTAAAATGATAACCATCTCGCAAATAAATAAGTATTTTACTGTTTTC
GTAACAGTTTTGTAATAAAAAAACCTATAAATATTCCGGATTATTCATACCGTCCCACCATCGGGCGCGG
ATCTATGCTACTAGTAAATCAGTCACACCAAGGCTTCAATAAGGAACACACAAGCAAGATGGTAAGCGCT
ATTGTTTTATATGTGCTTTTGGCGGCGGCGGCGCATTCTGCCTTTGCGGCGGATCTTGGATCCCGGGCCA
TGGGAATTCTACATATGGCTAGCCACCATCACCATCACCATGGTGGATCCATTGAAATAGGAAATCCCAT
TACAGATGACATCAAGAAGATTTCTTTGTTGAAACAGAATATTCCAAAAGACTACAAGATTACAGTGCGT
TATATACCTAAAGAAGTGAGTGGCATGTGCTGGGTGAAGCTAAATGTATTTCACTTGGAGGTGAGCTTAA
AAGGCCTGGCGCAGAAGTTTGGGAACATATCCTCCAATAAAGATAATATAGGCACTTTCGTCCAAATACT
GCAAGATATGCGGTATCACATTGGACCTGGTTTGGAGGATTCAATGCTTGACTTTGAGTGTCACTATGTA
GAAGAGATGTGGCTTACGGCGAAGTATTTTGAATTTTTGGAGGATTTTTTCAACACTGCCAATTCATCAA
GAGATGCTGAGGACTGCGAGCCACCGCCATGTCCCACATCCACAAAAACAACAATAACAACAACTACAAC
AGCGTCGACAACATCAGCGCAACATAGTACAAATGAGTAAGGATCCACAGGACGGGTGTGGTCGCCATGA
TCGCGTAGTCGATAGTGGCTCCAAGTAGCGAAGCGAGCAGGACTGGGCGGCGGCCAAAGCGGTCGGACAG
TGCTCCGAGAACGGGTGCGCATAGAAATTGCATCAACGCATATAGCGCTAGCAGCACGCCATAGTGACTG
GCGATGCTGTCGGAATGGACGATGAATTCCGGAGCGGCCGCTGCAGATCTGATCCTTTCCTGGGACCCGG
CAAGAACCAAAAACTCACTCTCTTCAAGGAAATCCGTAATGTTAAACCCGACACGATGAAGCTTGTCGTT
GGATGGAAAGGAAAAGAGTTCTACAGGGAAACTTGGACCCGCTTCATGGAAGACAGCTTCCCCATTGTTA
ACGACCAAGAAGTGATGGATGTTTTCCTTGTTGTCAACATGCGTCCCACTAGACCCAACCGTTGTTACAA
ATTCCTGGCCCAACACGCTCTGCGTTGCGACCCCGACTATGTACCTCATGACGTGATTAGGATCGTCGAG
CCTTCATGGGTGGGCAGCAACAACGAGTACCGCATCAGCCTGGCTAAGAAGGGCGGCGGCTGCCCAATAA
TGAACCTTCACTCTGAGTACACCAACTCGTTCGAACAGTTCATCGATCGTGTCATCTGGGAGAACTTCTA
CAAGCCCATCGTTTACATCGGTACCGACTCTGCTGAAGAGGAGGAAATTCTCCTTGAAGTTTCCCTGGTG
TTCAAAGTAAAGGAGTTTGCACCAGACGCACCTCTGTTCACTGGTCCGGCGTATTAAAACACGATACATT
GTTATTAGTACATTTATTAAGCGCTAGATTCTGTGCGTTGTTGATTTACAGACAATTGTTGTACGTATTT
TAATAATTCATTAAATTTATAATCTTTAGGGTGGTATGTTAGAGCGAAAATCAAATGATTTTCAGCGTCT
TTATATCTGAATTTAAATATTAAATCCTCAATAGATTTGTAAAATAGGTTTCGATTAGTTTCAAACAAGG
GTTGTTTTTCCGAACCGATGGCTGGACTATCTAATGGATTTTCGCTCAACGCCACAAAACTTGCCAAATC
TTGTAGCAGCAATCTAGCTTTGTCGATATTCGTTTGTGTTTTGTTTTGTAATAAAGGTTCGACGTCGTTC
AAAATATTATGCGCTTTTGTATTTCTTTCATCACTGTCGTTAGTGTACAATTGACTCGACGTAAACACGT
TAAATAAAGCTTGGACATATTTAACATCGGGCGTGTTAGCTTTATTAGGCCGATTATCGTCGTCGTCCCA
ACCCTCGTCGTTAGAAGTTGCTTCCGAAGACGATTTTGCCATAGCCACACGACGCCTATTAATTGTGTCG
GCTAACACGTCCGCGATCAAATTTGTAGTTGAGCTTTTTGGAATTATTTCTGATTGCGGGCGTTTTTGGG
CGGGTTTCAATCTAACTGTGCCCGATTTTAATTCAGACAACACGTTAGAAAGCGATGGTGCAGGCGGTGG
TAACATTTCAGACGGCAAATCTACTAATGGCGGCGGTGGTGGAGCTGATGATAAATCTACCATCGGTGGA
GGCGCAGGCGGGGCTGGCGGCGGAGGCGGAGGCGGAGGTGGTGGCGGTGATGCAGACGGCGGTTTAGGCT
CAAATGTCTCTTTAGGCAACACAGTCGGCACCTCAACTATTGTACTGGTTTCGGGCGCCGTTTTTGGTTT
GACCGGTCTGAGACGAGTGCGATTTTTTTCGTTTCTAATAGCTTCCAACAATTGTTGTCTGTCGTCTAAA
GGTGCAGCGGGTTGAGGTTCCGTCGGCATTGGTGGAGCGGGCGGCAATTCAGACATCGATGGTGGTGGTG
GTGGTGGAGGCGCTGGAATGTTAGGCACGGGAGAAGGTGGTGGCGGCGGTGCCGCCGGTATAATTTGTTC
TGGTTTAGTTTGTTCGCGCACGATTGTGGGCACCGGCGCAGGCGCCGCTGGCTGCACAACGGAAGGTCGT
CTGCTTCGAGGCAGCGCTTGGGGTGGTGGCAATTCAATATTATAATTGGAATACAAATCGTAAAAATCTG
CTATAAGCATTGTAATTTCGCTATCGTTTACCGTGCCGATATTTAACAACCGCTCAATGTAAGCAATTGT
ATTGTAAAGAGATTGTCTCAAGCTCGCACGCCGATAACAAGCCTTTTCATTTTTACTACAGCATTGTAGT
GGCGAGACACTTCGCTGTCGTCGACGTACATGTATGCTTTGTTGTCAAAAACGTCGTTGGCAAGCTTTAA
AATATTTAAAAGAACATCTCTGTTCAGCACCACTGTGTTGTCGTAAATGTTGTTTTTGATAATTTGCGCT
TCCGCAGTATCGACACGTTCAAAAAATTGATGCGCATCAATTTTGTTGTTCCTATTATTGAATAAATAAG
ATTGTACAGATTCATATCTACGATTCGTCATGGCCACCACAAATGCTACGCTGCAAACGCTGGTACAATT
TTACGAAAACTGCAAAAACGTCAAAACTCGGTATAAAATAATCAACGGGCGCTTTGGCAAAATATCTATT
TTATCGCACAAGCCCACTAGCAAATTGTATTTGCAGAAAACAATTTCGGCGCACAATTTTAACGCTGACG
AAATAAAAGTTCACCAGTTAATGAGCGACCACCCAAATTTTATAAAAATCTATTTTAATCACGGTTCCAT
CAACAACCAAGTGATCGTGATGGACTACATTGACTGTCCCGATTTATTTGAAACACTACAAATTAAAGGC
GAGCTTTCGTACCAACTTGTTAGCAATATTATTAGACAGCTGTGTGAAGCGCTCAACGATTTGCACAAGC
ACAATTTCATACACAACGACATAAAACTCGAAAATGTCTTATATTTCGAAGCACTTGATCGCGTGTATGT
TTGCGATTACGGATTGTGCAAACACGAAAACTCACTTAGCGTGCACGACGGCACGTTGGAGTATTTTAGT
CCGGAAAAAATTCGACACCACAACTATGCACGTTCGTTTGACTGGTACGCCGTCGGCGTGTTAACATACA
AGTTGCTAACCGGCGGCCAATTCGTAATCATGGTCATAGCTGTTTCCTGTGTGAAATTGTTATCCGCTCA
CAATTCCACACAACATACGAGCCGGAAGCATAAAGTGTAAAGCCTGGGGTGCCTAATGAGTGAGCTAACT
CACATTAATTGCGTTGCGCTCACTGCCCGCTTTCCAGTCGGGAAACCTGTCGTGCCAGCTGCATTAATGA
ATCGGCCAACGCGCGGGGAGAGGCGGTTTGCGTATTGGGCGCTCTTCCGCTTCCTCGCTCACTGACTCGC
TGCGCTCGGTCGTTCGGCTGCGGCGAGCGGTATCAGCTCACTCAAAGGCGGTAATACGGTTATCCACAGA
ATCAGGGGATAACGCAGGAAAGAACATGTGAGCAAAAGGCCAGCAAAAGGCCAGGAACCGTAAAAAGGCC
GCGTTGCTGGCGTTTTTCCATAGGCTCCGCCCCCCTGACGAGCATCACAAAAATCGACGCTCAAGTCAGA
GGTGGCGAAACCCGACAGGACTATAAAGATACCAGGCGTTTCCCCCTGGAAGCTCCCTCGTGCGCTCTCC
TGTTCCGACCCTGCCGCTTACCGGATACCTGTCCGCCTTTCTCCCTTCGGGAAGCGTGGCGCTTTCTCAT
AGCTCACGCTGTAGGTATCTCAGTTCGGTGTAGGTCGTTCGCTCCAAGCTGGGCTGTGTGCACGAACCCC
CCGTTCAGCCCGACCGCTGCGCCTTATCCGGTAACTATCGTCTTGAGTCCAACCCGGTAAGACACGACTT
ATCGCCACTGGCAGCAGCCACTGGTAACAGGATTAGCAGAGCGAGGTATGTAGGCGGTGCTACAGAGTTC
TTGAAGTGGTGGCCTAACTACGGCTACACTAGAAGAACAGTATTTGGTATCTGCGCTCTGCTGAAGCCAG
TTACCTTCGGAAAAAGAGTTGGTAGCTCTTGATCCGGCAAACAAACCACCGCTGGTAGCGGTGGTTTTTT
TGTTTGCAAGCAGCAGATTACGCGCAGAAAAAAAGGATCTCAAGAAGATCCTTTGATCTTTTCTACGGGG
TCTGACGCTCAGTGGAACGAAAACTCACGTTAAGGGATTTTGGTCATGAGATTATCAAAAAGGATCTTCA
CCTAGATCCTTTTAAATTAAAAATGAAGTTTTAAATCAATCTAAAGTATATATGAGTAAACTTGGTCTGA
CAGTTACCAATGCTTAATCAGTGAGGCACCTATCTCAGCGATCTGTCTATTTCGTTCATCCATAGTTGCC
TGACTCCCCGTCGTGTAGATAACTACGATACGGGAGGGCTTACCATCTGGCCCCAGTGCTGCAATGATAC
CGCGAGACCCACGCTCACCGGCTCCAGATTTATCAGCAATAAACCAGCCAGCCGGAAGGGCCGAGCGCAG
AAGTGGTCCTGCAACTTTATCCGCCTCCATCCAGTCTATTAATTGTTGCCGGGAAGCTAGAGTAAGTAGT
TCGCCAGTTAATAGTTTGCGCAACGTTGTTGCCATTGCTACAGGCATCGTGGTGTCACGCTCGTCGTTTG
GTATGGCTTCATTCAGCTCCGGTTCCCAACGATCAAGGCGAGTTACATGATCCCCCATGTTGTGCAAAAA
AGCGGTTAGCTCCTTCGGTCCTCCGATCGTTGTCAGAAGTAAGTTGGCCGCAGTGTTATCACTCATGGTT
ATGGCAGCACTGCATAATTCTCTTACTGTCATGCCATCCGTAAGATGCTTTTCTGTGACTGGTGAGTACT
CAACCAAGTCATTCTGAGAATAGTGTATGCGGCGACCGAGTTGCTCTTGCCCGGCGTCAATACGGGATAA
TACCGCGCCACATAGCAGAACTTTAAAAGTGCTCATCATTGGAAAACGTTCTTCGGGGCGAAAACTCTCA
AGGATCTTACCGCTGTTGAGATCCAGTTCGATGTAACCCACTCGTGCACCCAACTGATCTTCAGCATCTT
TTACTTTCACCAGCGTTTCTGGGTGAGCAAAAACAGGAAGGCAAAATGCCGCAAAAAAGGGAATAAGGGC
GACACGGAAATGTTGAATACTCATACTCTTCCTTTTTCAATATTATTGAAGCATTTATCAGGGTTATTGT
CTCATGAGCGGATACATATTTGAATGTATTTAGAAAAATAAACAAATAGGGGTTCCGCGCACATTTCCCC
GAAAAGTGCCACCTGACGTCTAAGAAACCATTATTATCATGACATTAACCTATAAAAATAGGCGTATCAC
GAGGCCCTTTCGTCTCGCGCGTTTCGGTGATGACGGTGAAAACCTCTGACACATGCAGCTCCCGGAGACG
GTCACAGCTTGTCTGTAAGCGGATGCCGGGAGCAGACAAGCCCGTCAGGGCGCGTCAGCGGGTGTTGGCG
GGTGTCGGGGCTGGCTTAACTATGCGGCATCAGAGCAGATTGTACTGAGAGTGCACCATATGCGGTGTGA
AATACCGCACAGATGCGTAAGGAGAAAATACCGCATCAGGCGCCATTCGCCATTCAGGCTGCGCAACTGT
TGGGAAGGGCGATCGGTGCGGGCCTCTTCGCTATTACGCCAGCTGGCGAAAGGGGGATGTGCTGCAAGGC
GATTAAGTTGGGTAACGCCAGGGTTTTCCCAGTCACGACGTTGTAAAACGACGGCCAGTGCC
